>Addgene plasmid #231020 | pSicoFlipped-CAG-GFP-2A-FOXP2-WPRE-bGHpA | addgene full sequence | sequence record 461402 | Addgene NGS Result
TCTGGCCTGTACCGTCAGCGTCATTGACGCTGCGCCCATAGTGCTTCCTGCTGCTCCCAAGAACCCAAGG
AACAAAGCTCCTATTCCCACTGCTCTTTTTTCTCTCTGCACCACTCTTCTCTTTGCCTTGGTGGGTGCTA
CTCCTAATGGTTCAATTTTTACTACTTTATATTTATATAATTCACTTCTCCAATTGTCCCTCATATCTCC
TCCTCCAGGTCTGAAGATCAGCGGCCGGCCGCTTGCTGTGCGGTGGTCTTACTTTTGTTTTGCTCTTCCT
CTATCTTGTCTAAAGCTTCCTTGGTGTCTTTTATCTCTATCCTTTGATGCACACAATAGAGGGTTGCTAC
TGTATTATATAATGATCTAAGTTCTTCTGATCCTGTCTGAAGGGATGGTTGTAGCTGTCCCAGTATTTGT
CTACAGCCTTCTGATGTTTCTAACAGGCCAGGATTAACTGCGAATCGTTCTAGCTCCCTGCTTGCCCATA
CTATATGTTTTAATTTATATTTTTTCTTTCCCCCTGGCCTTAACCGAATTTTTTCCCATCGCGATCTAAT
TCTCCCCCGCTTAATACTGACGCTCTCGCACCCATCTCTCTCCTTCTAGCCTCCGCTAGTCAAAATTTTT
GGCGTACTCACCAGTCGCCGCCCCTCGCCTCTTGCCGTGCGCGCTTCAGCAAGCCGAGTCCTGCGTCGAG
AGAGCTCCTCTGGTTTCCCTTTCGCTTTCAAGTCCCTGTTCGGGCGCCACTGCTAGAGATTTTCCACACT
GACTAAAAGGGTCTGAGGGATCTCTAGTTACCAGAGTCACACAACAGACGGGCACACACTACTTGAAGCA
CTCAAGGCAAGCTTTATTGAGGCTTAAGCAGTGGGTTCCCTAGTTAGCCAGAGAGCTCCCAGGCTCAGAT
CTGGTCTAACCAGAGAGACCCAGTACAGGCAAAACGCGCTGCTTATATAGACCTCCCACCGTACACGCCT
ACCGCCCATTTGCGTCAATGGGGCGGAGTTGTTACGACATTTTGGAAAGTCCCGTTGATTTTGGTGCCAA
AACAAACTCCCATTGACGTCAATGGGGTGGAGACTTGGAAATCCCCGTGAGTCAAACCGCTATCCACGCC
CATTGATGTACTGCCAAAACCGCATCACCATGGTAATAGCGATGACTAATACGTAGATGTACTGCCAAGT
AGGAAAGTCCCATAAGGTCATGTACTGGGCATAATGCCAGGCGGGCCATTTACCGTCATTGACGTCAATA
GGGGGCGTACTTGGCATATGATACACTTGATGTACTGCCAAGTGGGCAGTTTACCGTAAATACTCCACCC
ATTGACGTCAATGGAAAGTCCCTATTGGCGTTACTATGGGAACATACGTCATTATTGACGTCAATGGGCG
GGGGTCGTTGGGCGGTCAGCCAGGCGGGCCATTTACCGTAAGTTATGTAACGCGGAACTCCATATATGGG
CTATGAACTAATGACCCCGTAATTGATTACTATTAATAACTAGTCAATAATCAATGTCAACGCGTATATC
TGGCCCGTACATCGCGAAGCAGCGCAAAACGCCTAACCCTAAGCAGATTCTTCATGCAATTGTCGGTCAA
GCCTTGCCTTGTTGTAGCTTAAATTTTGCTCGCGCACTACTCAGCGACCTCCAACACACAAGCAGGGAGC
AGATACTGGCTTAACTATGCGGCATCAGAGCAGATTGTACTGAGAGTGCACCATAGGGGATCGGGAGATC
TCCCGATCCGTCGACGTCAGGTGGCACTTTTCGGGGAAATGTGCGCGGAACCCCTATTTGTTTATTTTTC
TAAATACATTCAAATATGTATCCGCTCATGAGACAATAACCCTGATAAATGCTTCAATAATATTGAAAAA
GGAAGAGTATGAGTATTCAACATTTCCGTGTCGCCCTTATTCCCTTTTTTGCGGCATTTTGCCTTCCTGT
TTTTGCTCACCCAGAAACGCTGGTGAAAGTAAAAGATGCTGAAGATCAGTTGGGTGCACGAGTGGGTTAC
ATCGAACTGGATCTCAACAGCGGTAAGATCCTTGAGAGTTTTCGCCCCGAAGAACGTTTTCCAATGATGA
GCACTTTTAAAGTTCTGCTATGTGGCGCGGTATTATCCCGTATTGACGCCGGGCAAGAGCAACTCGGTCG
CCGCATACACTATTCTCAGAATGACTTGGTTGAGTACTCACCAGTCACAGAAAAGCATCTTACGGATGGC
ATGACAGTAAGAGAATTATGCAGTGCTGCCATAACCATGAGTGATAACACTGCGGCCAACTTACTTCTGA
CAACGATCGGAGGACCGAAGGAGCTAACCGCTTTTTTGCACAACATGGGGGATCATGTAACTCGCCTTGA
TCGTTGGGAACCGGAGCTGAATGAAGCCATACCAAACGACGAGCGTGACACCACGATGCCTGTAGCAATG
GCAACAACGTTGCGCAAACTATTAACTGGCGAACTACTTACTCTAGCTTCCCGGCAACAATTAATAGACT
GGATGGAGGCGGATAAAGTTGCAGGACCACTTCTGCGCTCGGCCCTTCCGGCTGGCTGGTTTATTGCTGA
TAAATCTGGAGCCGGTGAGCGTGGGTCTCGCGGTATCATTGCAGCACTGGGGCCAGATGGTAAGCCCTCC
CGTATCGTAGTTATCTACACGACGGGGAGTCAGGCAACTATGGATGAACGAAATAGACAGATCGCTGAGA
TAGGTGCCTCACTGATTAAGCATTGGTAACTGTCAGACCAAGTTTACTCATATATACTTTAGATTGATTT
AAAACTTCATTTTTAATTTAAAAGGATCTAGGTGAAGATCCTTTTTGATAATCTCATGACCAAAATCCCT
TAACGTGAGTTTTCGTTCCACTGAGCGTCAGACCCCGTAGAAAAGATCAAAGGATCTTCTTGAGATCCTT
TTTTTCTGCGCGTAATCTGCTGCTTGCAAACAAAAAAACCACCGCTACCAGCGGTGGTTTGTTTGCCGGA
TCAAGAGCTACCAACTCTTTTTCCGAAGGTAACTGGCTTCAGCAGAGCGCAGATACCAAATACTGTTCTT
CTAGTGTAGCCGTAGTTAGGCCACCACTTCAAGAACTCTGTAGCACCGCCTACATACCTCGCTCTGCTAA
TCCTGTTACCAGTGGCTGCTGCCAGTGGCGATAAGTCGTGTCTTACCGGGTTGGACTCAAGACGATAGTT
ACCGGATAAGGCGCAGCGGTCGGGCTGAACGGGGGGTTCGTGCACACAGCCCAGCTTGGAGCGAACGACC
TACACCGAACTGAGATACCTACAGCGTGAGCTATGAGAAAGCGCCACGCTTCCCGAAGGGAGAAAGGCGG
ACAGGTATCCGGTAAGCGGCAGGGTCGGAACAGGAGAGCGCACGAGGGAGCTTCCAGGGGGAAACGCCTG
GTATCTTTATAGTCCTGTCGGGTTTCGCCACCTCTGACTTGAGCGTCGATTTTTGTGATGCTCGTCAGGG
GGGCGGAGCCTATGGAAAAACGCCAGCAACGCGGCCTTTTTACGGTTCCTGGCCTTTTGCTGGCCTTTTG
CTCACATGCTGCTAGAGATTTTCCACACTGACTAAAAGGGTCTGAGGGATCTCTAGTTACCAGAGTCACA
CAACAGACGGGCACACACTACTTGAAGCACTCAAGGCAAGCTTTATTGAGGCTTAAGCAGTGGGTTCCCT
AGTTAGCCAGAGAGCTCCCAGGCTCAGATCTGGTCTAACCAGAGAGACCCAGTACAGTCCGGATGCAGCT
CTCGGGCCATGTGATGAAATGCTAGGCGGCTGTCAAACCTCCACTCTAATACTTCTCTCTCCGGGTCATC
CATCCCATGCAGGCTCACAGGGTGTAACAAGCGGGTGTTCTCTCCTTCATTGGCTTCTTCTACCTTCTCT
TGCTCAACTGGTACTAGCTTGTAGCACCATCCAAAGGTCAGTGGATATCTGATCCCTGGCCCTGGTGTGT
AGTTCTGCCAATCAGGGAAGTAGCCTTGTGTGTGGTAGATCCACAGATCAAGGATATCTTGTCTTCGTTG
GGAGTGAATTAGCCCTTCCAGTCCCCCCTTTTCTTTTAAAAAGTGGCTAAGATCTACAGCTGCCTTGTAA
GTCATTGGTCTTAAAGGTACTACATCGTAGATCAGCTCGACATTGATTATTGACTAGTTATTAATAGTAA
TCAATTACGGGGTCATTAGTTCATAGCCCATATATGGAGTTCCGCGTTACATAACTTACGGTAAATGGCC
CGCCTGGCTGACCGCCCAACGACCCCCGCCCATTGACGTCAATAATGACGTATGTTCCCATAGTAACGCC
AATAGGGACTTTCCATTGACGTCAATGGGTGGAGTATTTACGGTAAACTGCCCACTTGGCAGTACATCAA
GTGTATCATATGCCAAGTACGCCCCCTATTGACGTCAATGACGGTAAATGGCCCGCCTGGCATTATGCCC
AGTACATGACCTTATGGGACTTTCCTACTTGGCAGTACATCTACGTATTAGTCATCGCTATTACCATGGT
CGAGGTGAGCCCCACGTTCTGCTTCACTCTCCCCATCTCCCCCCCCTCCCCACCCCCAATTTTGTATTTA
TTTATTTTTTAATTATTTTGTGCAGCGATGGGGGCGGGGGGGGGGGGGGCGCGCGCCAGGCGGGGCGGGG
CGGGGCGAGGGGCGGGGCGGGGCGAGGCGGAGAGGTGCGGCGGCAGCCAATCAGAGCGGCGCGCTCCGAA
AGTTTCCTTTTATGGCGAGGCGGCGGCGGCGGCGGCCCTATAAAAAGCGAAGCGCGCGGCGGGCGGGAGT
CGCTGCGCGCTGCCTTCGCCCCGTGCCCCGCTCCGCCGCCGCCTCGCGCCGCCCGCCCCGGCTCTGACTG
ACCGCGTTACTCCCACAGGTGAGCGGGCGGGACGGCCCTTCTCCTCCGGGCTGTAATTAGCGCTTGGTTT
AATGACGGCTTGTTTCTTTTCTGTGGCTGCGTGAAAGCCTTGAGGGGCTCCGGGAGGGCCCTTTGTGCGG
GGGGAGCGGCTCGGGGGGTGCGTGCGTGTGTGTGTGCGTGGGGAGCGCCGCGTGCGGCTCCGCGCTGCCC
GGCGGCTGTGAGCGCTGCGGGCGCGGCGCGGGGCTTTGTGCGCTCCGCAGTGTGCGCGAGGGGAGCGCGG
CCGGGGGCGGTGCCCCGCGGTGCGGGGGGGGCTGCGAGGGGAACAAAGGCTGCGTGCGGGGTGTGTGCGT
GGGGGGGTGAGCAGGGGGTGTGGGCGCGTCGGTCGGGCTGCAACCCCCCCTGCACCCCCCTCCCCGAGTT
GCTGAGCACGGCCCGGCTTCGGGTGCGGGGCTCCGTACGGGGCGTGGCGCGGGGCTCGCCGTGCCGGGCG
GGGGGTGGCGGCAGGTGGGGGTGCCGGGCGGGGCGGGGCCGCCTCGGGCCGGGGAGGGCTCGGGGGAGGG
GCGCGGCGGCCCCCGGAGCGCCGGCGGCTGTCGAGGCGCGGCGAGCCGCAGCCATTGCCTTTTATGGTAA
TCGTGCGAGAGGGCGCAGGGACTTCCTTTGTCCCAAATCTGTGCGGAGCCGAAATCTGGGAGGCGCCGCC
GCACCCCCTCTAGCGGGCGCGGGGCGAAGCGGTGCGGCGCCGGCAGGAAGGAAATGGGCGGGGAGGGCCT
TCGTGCGTCGCCGCGCCGCCGTCCCCTTCTCCCTCTCCAGCCTCGGGGCTGTCCGCGGGGGGACGGCTGC
CTTCGGGGGGGACGGGGCAGGGCGGGGTTCGGCTTCTGGCGTGTGACCGGCGGCTCTAGAGCCTCTGCTA
ACCATGTTCATGCCTTCTTCTTTTTCCTACAGCTCCTGCTAGTCGTAACTAGCGCTACCGGTCGCCACCA
TGGTGAGCAAGGGCGAGGAGCTGTTCACCGGGGTGGTGCCCATCCTGGTCGAGCTGGACGGCGACGTAAA
CGGCCACAAGTTCAGCGTGTCCGGCGAGGGCGAGGGCGATGCCACCTACGGCAAGCTGACCCTGAAGTTC
ATCTGCACCACCGGCAAGCTGCCCGTGCCCTGGCCCACCCTCGTGACCACCCTGACCTACGGCGTGCAGT
GCTTCAGCCGCTACCCCGACCACATGAAGCAGCACGACTTCTTCAAGTCCGCCATGCCCGAAGGCTACGT
CCAGGAGCGCACCATCTTCTTCAAGGACGACGGCAACTACAAGACCCGCGCCGAGGTGAAGTTCGAGGGC
GACACCCTGGTGAACCGCATCGAGCTGAAGGGCATCGACTTCAAGGAGGACGGCAACATCCTGGGGCACA
AGCTGGAGTACAACTACAACAGCCACAACGTCTATATCATGGCCGACAAGCAGAAGAACGGCATCAAGGT
GAACTTCAAGATCCGCCACAACATCGAGGACGGCAGCGTGCAGCTCGCCGACCACTACCAGCAGAACACC
CCCATCGGCGACGGCCCCGTGCTGCTGCCCGACAACCACTACCTGAGCACCCAGTCCGCCCTGAGCAAAG
ACCCCAACGAGAAGCGCGATCACATGGTCCTGCTGGAGTTCGTGACCGCCGCCGGGATCACTCTCGGCAT
GGACGAGCTGTACAAGGGGTCCGGGGAAGGGCGCGGTTCCTTGCTTACGTGTGGTGACGTGGAGGAGAAT
CCTGGGCCTGAATTCATGCAGGAATCTGCGACAGAGACAATAAGCAACAGTTCAATGAATCAAAATGGAA
TGAGCACTCTAAGCAGCCAATTAGATGCTGGCAGCAGAGATGGAAGATCAAGTGGTGACACCAGCTCTGA
AGTAAGCACAGTAGAACTGCTGCATCTGCAACAACAGCAGGCTCTCCAGGCAGCAAGACAACTTCTTTTA
CAGCAGCAAACAAGTGGATTGAAATCTCCTAAGAGCAGTGATAAACAGAGACCACTGCAGGAATTGCTTC
CAGAAACAAAATTATGTATCTGTGGCCACTCTTCTGGTGATGGGCATCCTCACAACACATTTGCAGTGCC
TGTGTCAGTGGCCATGATGACTCCCCAGGTGATCACCCCTCAGCAAATGCAGCAGATCCTTCAGCAACAA
GTCCTGTCTCCTCAGCAGCTACAAGCCCTTCTCCAACAACAGCAGGCTGTCATGCTGCAGCAGCAACAAC
TACAAGAGTTTTACAAGAAACAGCAAGAGCAGTTACATCTTCAGCTTTTGCAGCAGCAGCAGCAACAGCA
GCAGCAGCAACAACAGCAGCAACAACAGCAGCAGCAACAACAACAACAACAGCAGCAACAACAGCAGCAG
CAGCAGCAACAGCAGCAGCAGCAGCAACAGCATCCTGGAAAGCAAGCGAAAGAGCAGCAGCAGCAGCAGC
AGCAGCAACAGCAATTGGCAGCCCAGCAGCTTGTCTTCCAGCAGCAGCTTCTCCAGATGCAACAACTCCA
GCAGCAGCAGCATCTGCTCAGCCTTCAGCGTCAGGGACTCATCTCCATTCCACCTGGCCAGGCAGCACTT
CCTGTCCAATCGCTGCCTCAAGCTGGCTTAAGTCCTGCTGAGATTCAGCAGTTATGGAAAGAAGTGACTG
GAGTTCACAGTATGGAAGACAATGGCATTAAACATGGAGGGCTAGACCTCACTACTAACAATTCCTCCTC
GACTACCTCCTCCAACACTTCCAAAGCATCACCACCAATAACTCATCATTCCATAGTGAATGGACAGTCT
TCAGTTCTAAGTGCAAGACGAGACAGCTCGTCACATGAGGAGACTGGGGCCTCTCACACTCTCTATGGCC
ATGGAGTTTGCAAATGGCCAGGCTGTGAAAGCATTTGTGAAGATTTTGGACAGTTTTTAAAGCACCTTAA
CAATGAACACGCATTGGATGACCGAAGCACTGCTCAGTGTCGAGTGCAAATGCAGGTGGTGCAACAGTTA
GAAATACAGCTTTCTAAAGAACGCGAACGTCTTCAAGCAATGATGACCCACTTGCACATGCGACCCTCAG
AGCCCAAACCATCTCCCAAACCTCTAAATCTGGTGTCTAGTGTCACCATGTCGAAGAATATGTTGGAGAC
ATCCCCACAGAGCTTACCTCAAACCCCTACCACACCAACGGCCCCAGTCACCCCGATTACCCAGGGACCC
TCAGTAATCACCCCAGCCAGTGTGCCCAATGTGGGAGCCATACGAAGGCGACATTCAGACAAATACAACA
TTCCCATGTCATCAGAAATTGCCCCAAACTATGAATTTTATAAAAATGCAGATGTCAGACCTCCATTTAC
TTATGCAACTCTCATAAGGCAGGCTATCATGGAGTCATCTGACAGGCAGTTAACACTTAATGAAATTTAC
AGCTGGTTTACACGGACATTTGCTTACTTCAGGCGTAATGCAGCAACTTGGAAGAATGCAGTACGTCATA
ATCTTAGCCTGCACAAGTGTTTTGTTCGAGTAGAAAATGTTAAAGGAGCAGTATGGACTGTGGATGAAGT
AGAATACCAGAAGCGAAGGTCACAAAAGATAACAGGAAGTCCAACCTTAGTAAAAAATATACCTACCAGT
TTAGGCTATGGAGCAGCTCTTAATGCCAGTTTGCAGGCTGCCTTGGCAGAGAGCAGTTTACCTTTGCTAA
GTAATCCTGGACTGATAAATAATGCATCCAGTGGCCTACTGCAGGCCGTCCACGAAGACCTCAATGGTTC
TCTGGATCACATTGACAGCAATGGAAACAGTAGTCCGGGCTGCTCACCTCAGCCGCACATACATTCAATC
CACGTCAAGGAAGAGCCAGTGATTGCAGAGGATGAAGACTGCCCAATGTCCTTAGTGACAACAGCTAATC
ACAGTCCAGAATTAGAAGACGACAGAGAGATTGAAGAAGAGCCTTTATCTGAAGATCTGGAATGAGGCCG
CTACAAAGCTTATGCCGACGTACGATCCAATCAACCTCTGGATTACAAAATTTGTGAAAGATTGACTGGT
ATTCTTAACTATGTTGCTCCTTTTACGCTATGTGGATACGCTGCTTTAATGCCTTTGTATCATGCTATTG
CTTCCCGTATGGCTTTCATTTTCTCCTCCTTGTATAAATCCTGGTTGCTGTCTCTTTATGAGGAGTTGTG
GCCCGTTGTCAGGCAACGTGGCGTGGTGTGCACTGTGTTTGCTGACGCAACCCCCACTGGTTGGGGCATT
GCCACCACCTGTCAGCTCCTTTCCGGGACTTTCGCTTTCCCCCTCCCTATTGCCACGGCGGAACTCATCG
CCGCCTGCCTTGCCCGCTGCTGGACAGGGGCTCGGCTGTTGGGCACTGACAATTCCGTGGTGTTGTCGGG
GAAATCATCGTCCTTTCCTTGGCTGCTCGCCTGTGTTGCCACCTGGATTCTGCGCGGGACGTCCTTCTGC
TACGTCCCTTCGGCCCTCAATCCAGCGGACCTTCCTTCCCGCGGCCTGCTGCCGGCTCTGCGGCCTCTTC
CGCGTCTTCGCCTTCGCCCTCAGACGAGTCGGATCTCCCTTTGGGCCGCCTCCCCGCGTCCTGGACCTCC
CTAGCAAACTGGGGCACAAGCGAATTCATTCCGTGAGCTCACGGATTCATTCCGTGAGCTCACGGATCGT
GCCAACATGGTGAGCTAGCCGCACACGTGTGGACTCGAGCTGTGCCTTCTAGTTGCCAGCCATCTGTTGT
TTGCCCCTCCCCCGTGCCTTCCTTGACCCTGGAAGGTGCCACTCCCACTGTCCTTTCCTAATAAAATGAG
GAAATTGCATCGCATTGTCTGAGTAGGTGTCATTCTATTCTGGGGGGTGGGGTGGGGCAGGACAGCAAGG
GGGAGGATTGGGAAGACAATAGCAGGCATGCTGGGGATGCGGTGGGCTCTATGGCTAGAGCGGGCCCGGT
ACTAACCAAACTGGATCTCTGCTGTCCCTGTAATAAACCCGAAAATTTTGAATTTTTGTAATTTGTTTTT
GTAATTCTTTAGTTTGTATGTCTGTTGCTATTATGTCTACTATTCTTTCCCCTGCACTGTACCCCCCAAT
CCCCCCTTTTCTTTTAAAATTGTGGATGAATACTGCCATTTGTCTGCAGAATTGGCGCACGCAGTGCCGA
TCCGTTCACTAATCGAATGGATCTGTCTCTGTCTCTCTCTCCACCTTCTTCTTCTATTCCTTCGGGCCTG
TCGGGTCCCCTCGGGGTTGGGAGGTGGGTCTGAAACGATAATGGTGAATATCCCTGCCTAACTCTATTCA
CTATAGAAAGTACAGCAAAAACTATTCTTAAACCTACCAAGCCTCCTACTATCATTATGAATAATTTTAT
ATACCACAGCCAATTTGTTATGTTAAACCAATTCCACAAACTTGCCCATTTATCTAATTCCAATAATTCT
TGTTCATTCTTTTCTTGCTGGTTTTGCGATTCTTCAATTAAGGAGTGTATTAAGCTTGTGTAATTGTTAA
TTTCTCTGTCCCACTCCATCCAGGTCGTGTGATTCCAAATCTGTTCCAGAGATTTATTACTCCAACTAGC
ATTCCAAGGCACAGCAGTGGTGCAAATGAGTTTTCCAGAGCAACCCCAAATCCCCAGGAGCTGTTGATCC
TTTAGGTATCTTTCCACAGCCAGGATTCTTGCCTGGAGCTGCTTGATGCCCCAGACTGTGAGTTGCAACA
GATGCTGTTGCGCCTCAATAGCCCTCAGCAAATTGTTCTGCTGCTGCACTATACCAGACAATAATTG
Features (pLannotate 1.2.2; 23 found; start..end, strand, type, name):
    257..595     -  CDS            HIV-1 gag (fragment): gag protein from human immunodeficiency virus 1; gag
    579..704     -  misc_feature   HIV-1 Ψ: packaging signal of human immunodeficiency virus type 1
    751..931     -  LTR            5' LTR (truncated): truncated 5' long terminal repeat (LTR) from HIV-1
    949..1148    -  promoter       CMV promoter: human cytomegalovirus (CMV) immediate early promoter
   1149..1528    -  enhancer       CMV enhancer: human cytomegalovirus immediate early enhancer
   1683..1735    +  misc_feature   bom (fragment): basis of mobility region from pBR322
   1794..1898    +  promoter       AmpR promoter: bla
   1899..2759    +  CDS            AmpR: β-lactamase; bla; confers resistance to ampicillin, carbenicillin, and related antibiotics
   2930..3518    +  rep_origin     ori: high-copy-number ColE1/pMB1/pBR322/pUC origin of replication
   3580..3760    -  LTR            5' LTR (truncated): truncated 5' long terminal repeat (LTR) from HIV-1
   3768..4080    -  LTR            5' LTR (fragment): 5' long terminal repeat (LTR) from HIV-1
   4082..4150    -  CDS            nef (fragment): NEF_HV1Z2 - Experimental evidence at protein level: Swiss-Prot protein existence level 1. Extracellular Nef protein targets CD4(+) T-lymphocytes for apoptosis by interacting with CXCR4 surface receptors. From Human immunodeficiency virus type 1 group M subtype D (isolate Z2/CDC-Z34) (HIV-1).
   4169..4548    +  enhancer       CMV enhancer: human cytomegalovirus immediate early enhancer
   4550..4825    +  promoter       chicken β-actin promoter: No description available
   4826..5842    +  intron         chimeric intron: chimera between introns from chicken β-actin and rabbit β-globin
   5880..6596    +  CDS            EGFP: EGFP is a basic (constitutively fluorescent) green fluorescent protein published in 1996, derived from Aequorea victoria. It is reported to be a rapidly-maturing weak dimer with moderate acid sensitivity.
   6666..8882    +  CDS            FOXP2: FOXP2_HUMAN - Also known as CAGH44, TNRC10. Experimental evidence at protein level: Swiss-Prot protein existence level 1. Transcriptional repressor that may play a role in the specification and differentiation of lung epithelium. May also play a role in developing neural, gastrointestinal and cardiovascular tissues. Can act with CTBP1 to synergistically repress transcription but CTPBP1 is not essential. Plays a role in synapse formation by regulating SRPX2 levels. Involved in neural mechanisms mediating the development of speech and language. From Homo sapiens (Human).
   8919..9507    +  misc_feature   WPRE: woodchuck hepatitis virus posttranscriptional regulatory element
   9514..9541    +  CDS            TagBFP (fragment): monomeric blue fluorescent protein mammalian codon-optimized
   9630..9854    +  polyA_signal   bGH poly(A) signal: bovine growth hormone polyadenylation signal
   9912..10029   -  misc_feature   cPPT/CTS: central polypurine tract and central termination sequence of HIV-1
  10079..10179   -  CDS            Rev (fragment): human immunodeficiency virus 1 (HIV-1) Rev protein; rev; enhances nuclear export of unspliced and incompletely spliced viral mRNAs
  10556..82      -  misc_feature   RRE (across the origin): The Rev response element (RRE) of HIV-1 allows for Rev-dependent mRNA export from the nucleus to the cytoplasm.
