[The description below was written by a language model from this plasmid's Addgene catalogue record and pLannotate feature annotations shown in this document.]
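Description:
pSicoFlipped-CAG-GFP-2A-FOXP2-WPRE-bGHpA is an HIV-1-based lentiviral transfer plasmid of about 10.7 kb, built on a pSico-derived backbone, for co-expressing EGFP and human FOXP2 in mammalian cells. It is maintained in bacteria as a high-copy plasmid through a ColE1/pUC-type origin and selected with ampicillin via the β-lactamase gene. The viral genome is transcribed from a hybrid CMV enhancer/promoter fused to a truncated 5' LTR. It carries the usual cis elements: the Ψ packaging signal with a gag fragment, the Rev response element, the cPPT/CTS and a 3' LTR region.

The payload is driven by the CAG promoter, annotated as the CMV enhancer, chicken β-actin promoter and chimeric intron. This produces a single transcript encoding EGFP followed by FOXP2. According to the construct name, the two coding sequences are joined by a 2A self-cleaving peptide, which is not separately annotated but fits the short gap between them, so fluorescence marks FOXP2-expressing cells. A WPRE downstream enhances transcript stability and expression, and a bGH polyadenylation signal terminates the message. A very short TagBFP match between these elements is probably a cloning remnant or annotation artefact.

The distinguishing feature is that the whole expression cassette lies in the opposite orientation to the LTRs. This lets it keep its intron and its own poly(A) signal without disrupting the genomic viral RNA. However, antisense transcription during packaging can generate double-stranded RNA and reduce yield. The record accordingly notes that co-transfection with a Nodamura virus B2 expression plasmid, an RNA-silencing suppressor, is needed for high titers. The associated work concerns thalamocortical organoid models.
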