Addgene plasmid #231020: pSicoFlipped-CAG-GFP-2A-FOXP2-WPRE-bGHpA
Purpose: For lentivirus-mediated co-expression of GFP and FOXP2
Depositing lab: Tomasz Nowakowski. Depositing organization: University of California, San Francisco (UCSF). Publication: Thalamocortical organoids enable in vitro modeling of 22q11.2 microdeletion associated with neuropsychiatric disorders. Shin D, Kim CN, Ross J, Hennick KM, Wu SR, Paranjape N, Leonard R, Wang JC, Keefe MG, Pavlovic BJ, Donohue KC, Moreau C, Wigdor EM, Larson HH, Allen DE, Cadwell CR, Bhaduri A, Popova G, Bearden CE, Pollen AA, Jacquemont S, Sanders SJ, Haussler D, Wiita AP, Frost NA, Sohal VS, Nowakowski TJ. Cell Stem Cell. 2024 Mar 7;31(3):421-432.e8. doi: 10.1016/j.stem.2024.01.010. Epub 2024 Feb 20. PubMed 38382530.
Backbone
  Vector backbone: pSico/Pooled Library #186334
  Backbone manufacturer: Tyler Jacks
  Backbone size w/o insert (bp): 7682
  Total vector size (bp): 10700
  Modifications to backbone: The transgene is flipped relative to LTRs, and requires co-transfection with Nodamura B2 (Addgene #17228) during viral packaging to obtain high titers.
  Vector type: Mammalian Expression, Lentiviral
Growth in bacteria
  Bacterial resistance: Ampicillin, 100 μg/mL
  Growth temperature: 37°C
  Growth strain: NEB Stable
  Copy number: High Copy
Gene/Insert 1
  Gene/Insert name: Enhanced GFP (alt name: GFP)
  Species: Synthetic
  Insert size (bp): 720
  Promoter: CAG
  Cloning method: Gibson Cloning
  Sequencing primers: 5′ CATGTTCATGCCTTCTTC
Gene/Insert 2
  Gene/Insert name: FOXP2
  Species: H. sapiens (human)
  Insert size (bp): 2220
  Entrez Gene: FOXP2 (a.k.a. CAGH44, SPCH1, TNRC10)
  Promoter: CAG
  Cloning method: Gibson Cloning
  Sequencing primers: 5′ GCGGTTCCTTGCTTACGTG
Terms and licenses: Academic/Nonprofit Terms; Industry Terms: Not Available to Industry
How to cite: pSicoFlipped-CAG-GFP-2A-FOXP2-WPRE-bGHpA was a gift from Tomasz Nowakowski (Addgene plasmid # 231020 ; http://n2t.net/addgene:231020 ; RRID:Addgene_231020)
